Addgene plasmid #105021: pKLV2-U6gRNA5(Zfp219-g1)-PGKpuroBFP-W
Purpose: Lentiviral gRNA plasmid targeting mouse Zfp219 , co-expression of TagBFP
Depositing lab: Kosuke Yusa. Depositing organization: Wellcome Sanger Institute. Publication: Genome-wide CRISPR-KO Screen Uncovers mTORC1-Mediated Gsk3 Regulation in Naive Pluripotency Maintenance and Dissolution. Li M, Yu JSL, Tilgner K, Ong SH, Koike-Yusa H, Yusa K. Cell Rep. 2018 Jul 10;24(2):489-502. doi: 10.1016/j.celrep.2018.06.027. PubMed 29996108.
Backbone
  Vector backbone: pKLV2-U6gRNA5(BbsI)-PGKpuroBFP-W
  Backbone manufacturer: Yusa Lab
  Vector type: Mammalian Expression, Lentiviral, CRISPR
  Selectable markers: Puromycin
Growth in bacteria
  Bacterial resistance: Ampicillin, 100 μg/mL
  Growth temperature: 37°C
  Growth strain: NEB Stable
  Copy number: High Copy
Gene/Insert
  Gene/Insert name: Zfp219
  gRNA/shRNA sequence: ACGGGGCACGCATGATCAA
  Species: M. musculus (mouse)
  Entrez Gene: Zfp219 (a.k.a. 2010302A17Rik)
  Promoter: U6
  Cloning method: Restriction Enzyme; 5′ cloning site BbsI (destroyed during cloning); 3′ cloning site BbsI (destroyed during cloning)
  Sequencing primers: 5′ LKO.1 5'
Terms and licenses: Academic/Nonprofit Terms; Industry Terms: Not Available to Industry
How to cite: pKLV2-U6gRNA5(Zfp219-g1)-PGKpuroBFP-W was a gift from Kosuke Yusa (Addgene plasmid # 105021 ; http://n2t.net/addgene:105021 ; RRID:Addgene_105021)
