[The description below was written by a language model from this plasmid's Addgene catalogue record and pLannotate feature annotations shown in this document.]
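Description:
pKLV2-U6gRNA5(Zfp219-g1)-PGKpuroBFP-W is a lentiviral CRISPR guide RNA vector of about 8.65 kb that expresses a single gRNA against mouse Zfp219 together with a puromycin-resistance and TagBFP marker. It was made by inserting the guide into the BbsI sites of the parental pKLV2-U6gRNA5(BbsI)-PGKpuroBFP-W backbone, destroying both sites. In bacteria it is maintained as a high-copy plasmid through a ColE1/pUC-type origin with ampicillin selection. The backbone also carries an f1 origin, lacZα and lac promoter remnants, and T7 and T3 promoters typical of a phagemid-derived cloning vector.

The viral transfer cassette begins with a CMV enhancer/promoter fused to a truncated HIV-1 5' LTR, which drives production of the genomic RNA in packaging cells. It is followed by the Ψ packaging signal with a gag fragment, the Rev response element and the cPPT/CTS. Inside the provirus, a human U6 RNA polymerase III promoter transcribes the Zfp219 spacer joined to a Streptococcus pyogenes Cas9 scaffold, annotated here as a tracrRNA fragment. Downstream, the mouse PGK promoter drives the puromycin N-acetyltransferase coding sequence followed by TagBFP. The short gap between these two reading frames suggests a linking element, but none is annotated. A WPRE enhances transcript expression, and the cassette ends with a truncated 3' LTR (labelled as a 5' LTR by the annotation tool) and a bGH polyadenylation signal.

The plasmid encodes no Cas9, so it is intended for cells that supply the nuclease separately. Transduced cells can be selected with puromycin or tracked and sorted by blue fluorescence. The associated study concerns a genome-wide CRISPR knockout screen on naive pluripotency in mouse cells, which is consistent with use of this construct for single-gene knockout of Zfp219.
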