Features (pLannotate 1.2.2; 28 found; start..end, strand, type, name):
     30..458     -  rep_origin     f1 ori (sequence partly withheld): f1 bacteriophage origin of replication; arrow indicates direction of (+) strand synthesis
    463..618     -  CDS            lacZα (fragment): LacZα fragment of β-galactosidase; lacZ fragment
    626..644     +  promoter       T7 promoter: promoter for bacteriophage T7 RNA polymerase
    658..958     +  enhancer       CMV enhancer: human cytomegalovirus immediate early enhancer
    959..1158    +  promoter       CMV promoter: human cytomegalovirus (CMV) immediate early promoter
   1176..1356    +  LTR            5' LTR (truncated): truncated 5' long terminal repeat (LTR) from HIV-1
   1403..1528    +  misc_feature   HIV-1 Ψ: packaging signal of human immunodeficiency virus type 1
   1512..1850    +  CDS            HIV-1 gag (fragment): gag protein from human immunodeficiency virus 1; gag
   2027..2260    +  misc_feature   RRE: The Rev response element (RRE) of HIV-1 allows for Rev-dependent mRNA export from the nucleus to the cytoplasm.
   2637..2737    +  CDS            Rev (fragment): human immunodeficiency virus 1 (HIV-1) Rev protein; rev; enhances nuclear export of unspliced and incompletely spliced viral mRNAs
   2787..2904    +  misc_feature   cPPT/CTS: central polypurine tract and central termination sequence of HIV-1
   2979..3219    +  promoter       U6 promoter: RNA polymerase III promoter for human U6 snRNA
   3266..3333    +  misc_RNA       tracrRNA (fragment): trans-activating CRISPR RNA for the Streptococcus pyogenes CRISPR/Cas9 system
   3356..3855    +  promoter       PGK promoter: mouse phosphoglycerate kinase 1 promoter
   3895..4491    +  CDS            PuroR (fragment): puromycin N-acetyltransferase; pac from Streptomyces; confers resistance to puromycin
   4564..5262    +  CDS            TagBFP: TagBFP is a basic (constitutively fluorescent) blue fluorescent protein published in 2008, derived from Entacmaea quadricolor. It is reported to be a very rapidly-maturing monomer with very low acid sensitivity.
   5274..5860    +  misc_feature   WPRE: woodchuck hepatitis virus posttranscriptional regulatory element
   5854..6000    +  CDS            nef (fragment): NEF_HV1LA - Experimental evidence at protein level: Swiss-Prot protein existence level 1. Extracellular Nef protein targets CD4(+) T-lymphocytes for apoptosis by interacting with CXCR4 surface receptors. From Human immunodeficiency virus type 1 group M subtype B (isolate Lai) (HIV-1).
   6008..6186    +  LTR            5' LTR (truncated): truncated 5' long terminal repeat (LTR) from HIV-1
   6212..6323    +  polyA_signal   bGH poly(A) signal: bovine growth hormone polyadenylation signal
   6462..6480    -  promoter       T3 promoter: promoter for bacteriophage T3 RNA polymerase
   6525..6541    -  protein_bind   lac operator: The lac repressor binds to the lac operator to inhibit transcription in E. coli. This inhibition can be relieved by adding lactose or isopropyl-β-D-thiogalactopyranoside (IPTG). lac repressor encoded by lacI
   6549..6579    -  promoter       lac promoter: promoter for the E. coli lac operon
   6594..6615    -  protein_bind   CAP binding site: CAP binding activates transcription in the presence of cAMP. E. coli catabolite activator protein
   6628..6720    -  CDS            lacI (fragment): lac repressor; lacI; The lac repressor binds to the lac operator to inhibit transcription in E. coli. This inhibition can be relieved by adding lactose or isopropyl-β-D-thiogalactopyranoside (IPTG).
   6903..7491    -  rep_origin     ori: high-copy-number ColE1/pMB1/pBR322/pUC origin of replication
   7662..8522    -  CDS            AmpR: β-lactamase; bla; confers resistance to ampicillin, carbenicillin, and related antibiotics
   8523..8627    -  promoter       AmpR promoter: bla
>Addgene plasmid #105021 | pKLV2-U6gRNA5(Zfp219-g1)-PGKpuroBFP-W | addgene full sequence | sequence record 207347 | Addgene NGS Result
CTAAATTGTAAGCGTTAATATTTTGTTAAAATTCGCGTTAAATTTTTGTTAAATCAGCTCATTTTTTAAC
CAATAGGCCGAAATCGGCAAAATCCCTTATAAATCAAAAGAATAGACCGAGATAGGGT
[37 nt withheld, positions 129-165]
AAAGAACGTGGACTCCAACGTCAAAGG
[49 nt withheld, positions 193-241]
T
[91 nt withheld, positions 243-333]
G
[124 nt withheld, positions 335-458]
CCCATTCGCCATTCAGGCTGCGCAACTGTTGGGAAGGGCGATCGGTGCGGGCCTCTTCGCTATTACGCCA
GCTGGCGAAAGGGGGATGTGCTGCAAGGCGATTAAGTTGGGTAACGCCAGGGTTTTCCCAGTCACGACGT
TGTAAAACGACGGCCAGTGAGCGCGCGTAATACGACTCACTATAGGGCGAATTGACTAGTACATAACTTA
CGGTAAATGGCCCGCCTGGCTGACCGCCCAACGACCCCCGCCCATTGACGTCAATAATGACGTATGTTCC
CATAGTAACGCCAATAGGGACTTTCCATTGACGTCAATGGGTGGAGTATTTACGGTAAACTGCCCACTTG
GCAGTACATCAAGTGTATCATATGCCAAGTACGCCCCCTATTGACGTCAATGACGGTAAATGGCCCGCCT
GGCATTATGCCCAGTACATGACCTTATGGGACTTTCCTACTTGGCAGTACATCTACGTATTAGTCATCGC
TATTACCATGGTGATGCGGTTTTGGCAGTACATCAATGGGCGTGGATAGCGGTTTGACTCACGGGGATTT
CCAAGTCTCCACCCCATTGACGTCAATGGGAGTTTGTTTTGGCACCAAAATCAACGGGACTTTCCAAAAT
GTCGTAACAACTCCGCCCCATTGACGCAAATGGGCGGTAGGCGTGTACGGTGGGAGGTCTATATAAGCAG
CGCGTTTTGCCTGTACTGGGTCTCTCTGGTTAGACCAGATCTGAGCCTGGGAGCTCTCTGGCTAACTAGG
GAACCCACTGCTTAAGCCTCAATAAAGCTTGCCTTGAGTGCTTCAAGTAGTGTGTGCCCGTCTGTTGTGT
GACTCTGGTAACTAGAGATCCCTCAGACCCTTTTAGTCAGTGTGGAAAATCTCTAGCAGTGGCGCCCGAA
CAGGGACTTGAAAGCGAAAGGGAAACCAGAGGAGCTCTCTCGACGCAGGACTCGGCTTGCTGAAGCGCGC
ACGGCAAGAGGCGAGGGGCGGCGACTGGTGAGTACGCCAAAAATTTTGACTAGCGGAGGCTAGAAGGAGA
GAGATGGGTGCGAGAGCGTCAGTATTAAGCGGGGGAGAATTAGATCGCGATGGGAAAAAATTCGGTTAAG
GCCAGGGGGAAAGAAAAAATATAAATTAAAACATATAGTATGGGCAAGCAGGGAGCTAGAACGATTCGCA
GTTAATCCTGGCCTGTTAGAAACATCAGAAGGCTGTAGACAAATACTGGGACAGCTACAACCATCCCTTC
AGACAGGATCAGAAGAACTTAGATCATTATATAATACAGTAGCAACCCTCTATTGTGTGCATCAAAGGAT
AGAGATAAAAGACACCAAGGAAGCTTTAGACAAGATAGAGGAAGAGCAAAACAAAAGTAAGACCACCGCA
CAGCAAGCGGCCGGCCGCGCTGATCTTCAGACCTGGAGGAGGAGATATGAGGGACAATTGGAGAAGTGAA
TTATATAAATATAAAGTAGTAAAAATTGAACCATTAGGAGTAGCACCCACCAAGGCAAAGAGAAGAGTGG
TGCAGAGAGAAAAAAGAGCAGTGGGAATAGGAGCTTTGTTCCTTGGGTTCTTGGGAGCAGCAGGAAGCAC
TATGGGCGCAGCGTCAATGACGCTGACGGTACAGGCCAGACAATTATTGTCTGGTATAGTGCAGCAGCAG
AACAATTTGCTGAGGGCTATTGAGGCGCAACAGCATCTGTTGCAACTCACAGTCTGGGGCATCAAGCAGC
TCCAGGCAAGAATCCTGGCTGTGGAAAGATACCTAAAGGATCAACAGCTCCTGGGGATTTGGGGTTGCTC
TGGAAAACTCATTTGCACCACTGCTGTGCCTTGGAATGCTAGTTGGAGTAATAAATCTCTGGAACAGATT
TGGAATCACACGACCTGGATGGAGTGGGACAGAGAAATTAACAATTACACAAGCTTAATACACTCCTTAA
TTGAAGAATCGCAAAACCAGCAAGAAAAGAATGAACAAGAATTATTGGAATTAGATAAATGGGCAAGTTT
GTGGAATTGGTTTAACATAACAAATTGGCTGTGGTATATAAAATTATTCATAATGATAGTAGGAGGCTTG
GTAGGTTTAAGAATAGTTTTTGCTGTACTTTCTATAGTGAATAGAGTTAGGCAGGGATATTCACCATTAT
CGTTTCAGACCCACCTCCCAACCCCGAGGGGACCCGACAGGCCCGAAGGAATAGAAGAAGAAGGTGGAGA
GAGAGACAGAGACAGATCCATTCGATTAGTGAACGGATCGGCACTGCGTGCGCCAATTCTGCAGACAAAT
GGCAGTATTCATCCACAATTTTAAAAGAAAAGGGGGGATTGGGGGGTACAGTGCAGGGGAAAGAATAGTA
GACATAATAGCAACAGACATACAAACTAAAGAATTACAAAAACAAATTACAAAAATTCAAAATTTTCGGG
TTTATTACAGGGACAGCAGAGATCCAGTTTGGTTAGTACCGGGCCCTACGCGTCCAAGGTCGGGCAGGAA
GAGGGCCTATTTCCCATGATTCCTTCATATTTGCATATACGATACAAGGCTGTTAGAGAGATAATTAGAA
TTAATTTGACTGTAAACACAAAGATATTAGTACAAAATACGTGACGTAGAAAGTAATAATTTCTTGGGTA
GTTTGCAGTTTTAAAATTATGTTTTAAAATGGACTATCATATGCTTACCGTAACTTGAAAGTATTTCGAT
TTCTTGGCTTTATATATCTTGTGGAAAGGACGAAACACCGACGGGGCACGCATGATCAAGTTTAAGAGCT
ATGCTGGAAACAGCATAGCAAGTTTAAATAAGGCTAGTCCGTTATCAACTTGAAAAAGTGGCACCGAGTC
GGTGCTTTTTTTGGATCCAATTCTACCGGGTAGGGGAGGCGCTTTTCCCAAGGCAGTCTGGAGCATGCGC
TTTAGCAGCCCCGCTGGGCACTTGGCGCTACACAAGTGGCCTCTGGCCTCGCACACATTCCACATCCACC
GGTAGGCGCCAACCGGCTCCGTTCTTTGGTGGCCCCTTCGCGCCACCTTCTACTCCTCCCCTAGTCAGGA
AGTTCCCCCCCGCCCCGCAGCTCGCGTCGTGCAGGACGTGACAAATGGAAGTAGCACGTCTCACTAGTCT
CGTGCAGATGGACAGCACCGCTGAGCAATGGAAGCGGGTAGGCCTTTGGGGCAGCGGCCAATAGCAGCTT
TGCTCCTTCGCTTTCTGGGCTCAGAGGCTGGGAAGGGGTGGGTCCGGGGGCGGGCTCAGGGGCGGGCTCA
GGGGCGGGGCGGGCGCCCGAAGGTCCTCCGGAGGCCCGGCATTCTGCACGCTTCAAAAGCGCACGTCTGC
CGCGCTGTTCTCCTCTTCCTCATCTCCGGGCCTTTCGACCTGCATCCATCTAGATCTCGAGCAGCTGAAG
CTTACCATGACCGAGTACAAGCCCACGGTGCGCCTCGCCACCCGCGACGACGTCCCCAGGGCCGTACGCA
CCCTCGCCGCCGCGTTCGCCGACTACCCCGCCACGCGCCACACCGTCGATCCGGACCGCCACATCGAGCG
GGTCACCGAGCTGCAAGAACTCTTCCTCACGCGCGTCGGGCTCGACATCGGCAAGGTGTGGGTCGCGGAC
GACGGCGCCGCGGTGGCGGTCTGGACCACGCCGGAGAGCGTCGAAGCGGGGGCGGTGTTCGCCGAGATCG
GCCCGCGCATGGCCGAGTTGAGCGGTTCCCGGCTGGCCGCGCAGCAACAGATGGAAGGCCTCCTGGCGCC
GCACCGGCCCAAGGAGCCCGCGTGGTTCCTGGCCACCGTCGGCGTCTCGCCCGACCACCAGGGCAAGGGT
CTGGGCAGCGCCGTCGTGCTCCCCGGAGTGGAGGCGGCCGAGCGCGCCGGGGTGCCCGCCTTCCTGGAGA
CCTCCGCGCCCCGCAACCTCCCCTTCTACGAGCGGCTCGGCTTCACCGTCACCGCCGACGTCGAGGTGCC
CGAAGGACCGCGCACCTGGTGCATGACCCGCAAGCCCGGTGCCGGCGGCGGGTCCGGAGGAGAGGGCAGA
GGAAGTCTCCTAACATGCGGTGACGTGGAGGAGAATCCTGGCCCAATGAGCGAGCTGATTAAGGAGAACA
TGCACATGAAGCTGTACATGGAGGGCACCGTGGACAACCATCACTTCAAGTGCACATCCGAGGGCGAAGG
CAAGCCCTACGAGGGCACCCAGACCATGAGAATCAAGGTGGTCGAGGGCGGCCCTCTCCCCTTCGCCTTC
GACATCCTGGCTACTAGCTTCCTCTACGGCAGCAAGACCTTCATCAACCACACCCAGGGCATCCCCGACT
TCTTCAAGCAGTCCTTCCCTGAGGGCTTCACATGGGAGAGAGTCACCACATACGAGGACGGGGGCGTGCT
GACCGCTACCCAGGACACCAGCCTCCAGGACGGCTGCCTCATCTACAACGTCAAGATCAGAGGGGTGAAC
TTCACATCCAACGGCCCTGTGATGCAGAAGAAAACACTCGGCTGGGAGGCCTTCACCGAGACGCTGTACC
CCGCTGACGGCGGCCTGGAAGGCAGAAACGACATGGCCCTGAAGCTCGTGGGCGGGAGCCATCTGATCGC
AAACATCAAGACCACATATAGATCCAAGAAACCCGCTAAGAACCTCAAGATGCCTGGCGTCTACTATGTG
GACTACAGACTGGAAAGAATCAAGGAGGCCAACAACGAGACCTACGTCGAGCAGCACGAGGTGGCAGTGG
CCAGATACTGCGACCTCCCTAGCAAACTGGGGCACAAGCTTAATTGAGCGGCCGCTCAACCTCTGGATTA
CAAAATTTGTGAAAGATTGACTGGTATTCTTAACTATGTTGCTCCTTTTACGCTATGTGGATACGCTGCT
TTAATGCCTTTGTATCATGCTATTGCTTCCCGTATGGCTTTCATTTTCTCCTCCTTGTATAAATCCTGGT
TGCTGTCTCTTTATGAGGAGTTGTGGCCCGTTGTCAGGCAACGTGGCGTGGTGTGCACTGTGTTTGCTGA
CGCAACCCCCACTGGTTGGGGCATTGCCACCACCTGTCAGCTCCTTTCCGGGACTTTCGCTTTCCCCCTC
CCTATTGCCACGGCGGAACTCATCGCCGCCTGCCTTGCCCGCTGCTGGACAGGGGCTCGGCTGTTGGGCA
CTGACAATTCCGTGGTGTTGTCGGGGAAATCATCGTCCTTTCCTTGGCTGCTCGCCTGTGTTGCCACCTG
GATTCTGCGCGGGACGTCCTTCTGCTACGTCCCTTCGGCCCTCAATCCAGCGGACCTTCCTTCCCGCGGC
CTGCTGCCGGCTCTGCGGCCTCTTCCGCGTCTACGCCTTCGCCCTCAGACGAGTCGGATCTCCCTTTGGG
CCGCCTCCCCGCAGGTACCTTTAAGACCAATGACTTACAAGGCAGCTGTAGATCTTAGCCACTTTTTAAA
AGAAAAGGGGGGACTGGAAGGGCTAATTCACTCCCAAAGAAGTCAAGATCTGCTTTTTGCCTGTACTGGG
TCTCTCTGGTTAGACCAGAGTCTCTCTGGTTAGACCAGATCTGAGCCTGGGAGCTCTCTGGCTAACTAGG
GAACCCACTGCTTAAGCCTCAATAAAGCTTGCCTTGAGTGCTTCAAGTAGTGTGTGCCCGTCTGTTGTGT
GACTCTGGTAACTAGAGATCCCTCAGACCCTTTTAGTCAGTGTGGAAAATCTCTAGCAGTTTAAACCCGC
TGATCAGCCTCGACTGTGCCTTCTAGTTGCCAGCCATCTGTTGTTTGCCCCTCCCCCGTGCCTTCCTTGA
CCCTGGAAGGTGCCACTCCCACTGTCCTTTCCTAATAAAATGAGGAAATTGCATCGCATTGTCTGAGTAG
GTGTCATTCTATTCTGGGGGGTGGGGTGGGGCAGGACAGCAAGGGGGAGGATTGGGAAGTCAATAGCAGG
CATGCTGGGGATGCGGTGGGCTCTATGGGCGGCCGTTAATTAAGCTTTTGTTCCCTTTAGTGAGGGTTAA
TTGCGCGCTTGGCGTAATCATGGTCATAGCTGTTTCCTGTGTGAAATTGTTATCCGCTCACAATTCCACA
CAACATACGAGCCGGGAGCATAAAGTGTAAAGCCTGGGGTGCCTAATGAGTGAGCTAACTCACATTAATT
GCGTTGCGCTCACTGCCCGCTTTCCAGTCGGGAAACCTGTCGTGCCAGCTGCATTAATGAATCGGCCAAC
GCGCGGGGAGAGGCGGTTTGCGTATTGGGCGCTCTTCCGCTTCCTCGCTCACTGACTCGCTGCGCTCGGT
CGTTCGGCTGCGGCGAGCGGTATCAGCTCACTCAAAGGCGGTAATACGGTTATCCACAGAATCAGGGGAT
AACGCAGGAAAGAACATGTGAGCAAAAGGCCAGCAAAAGGCCAGGAACCGTAAAAAGGCCGCGTTGCTGG
CGTTTTTCCATAGGCTCCGCCCCCCTGACGAGCATCACAAAAATCGACGCTCAAGTCAGAGGTGGCGAAA
CCCGACAGGACTATAAAGATACCAGGCGTTTCCCCCTGGAAGCTCCCTCGTGCGCTCTCCTGTTCCGACC
CTGCCGCTTACCGGATACCTGTCCGCCTTTCTCCCTTCGGGAAGCGTGGCGCTTTCTCATAGCTCACGCT
GTAGGTATCTCAGTTCGGTGTAGGTCGTTCGCTCCAAGCTGGGCTGTGTGCACGAACCCCCCGTTCAGCC
CGACCGCTGCGCCTTATCCGGTAACTATCGTCTTGAGTCCAACCCGGTAAGACACGACTTATCGCCACTG
GCAGCAGCCACTGGTAACAGGATTAGCAGAGCGAGGTATGTAGGCGGTGCTACAGAGTTCTTGAAGTGGT
GGCCTAACTACGGCTACACTAGAAGAACAGTATTTGGTATCTGCGCTCTGCTGAAGCCAGTTACCTTCGG
AAAAAGAGTTGGTAGCTCTTGATCCGGCAAACAAACCACCGCTGGTAGCGGTGGTTTTTTTGTTTGCAAG
CAGCAGATTACGCGCAGAAAAAAAGGATCTCAAGAAGATCCTTTGATCTTTTCTACGGGGTCTGACGCTC
AGTGGAACGAAAACTCACGTTAAGGGATTTTGGTCATGAGATTATCAAAAAGGATCTTCACCTAGATCCT
TTTAAATTAAAAATGAAGTTTTAAATCAATCTAAAGTATATATGAGTAAACTTGGTCTGACAGTTACCAA
TGCTTAATCAGTGAGGCACCTATCTCAGCGATCTGTCTATTTCGTTCATCCATAGTTGCCTGACTCCCCG
TCGTGTAGATAACTACGATACGGGAGGGCTTACCATCTGGCCCCAGTGCTGCAATGATACCGCGAGACCC
ACGCTCACCGGCTCCAGATTTATCAGCAATAAACCAGCCAGCCGGAAGGGCCGAGCGCAGAAGTGGTCCT
GCAACTTTATCCGCCTCCATCCAGTCTATTAATTGTTGCCGGGAAGCTAGAGTAAGTAGTTCGCCAGTTA
ATAGTTTGCGCAACGTTGTTGCCATTGCTACAGGCATCGTGGTGTCACGCTCGTCGTTTGGTATGGCTTC
ATTCAGCTCCGGTTCCCAACGATCAAGGCGAGTTACATGATCCCCCATGTTGTGCAAAAAAGCGGTTAGC
TCCTTCGGTCCTCCGATCGTTGTCAGAAGTAAGTTGGCCGCAGTGTTATCACTCATGGTTATGGCAGCAC
TGCATAATTCTCTTACTGTCATGCCATCCGTAAGATGCTTTTCTGTGACTGGTGAGTACTCAACCAAGTC
ATTCTGAGAATAGTGTATGCGGCGACCGAGTTGCTCTTGCCCGGCGTCAATACGGGATAATACCGCGCCA
CATAGCAGAACTTTAAAAGTGCTCATCATTGGAAAACGTTCTTCGGGGCGAAAACTCTCAAGGATCTTAC
CGCTGTTGAGATCCAGTTCGATGTAACCCACTCGTGCACCCAACTGATCTTCAGCATCTTTTACTTTCAC
CAGCGTTTCTGGGTGAGCAAAAACAGGAAGGCAAAATGCCGCAAAAAAGGGAATAAGGGCGACACGGAAA
TGTTGAATACTCATACTCTTCCTTTTTCAATATTATTGAAGCATTTATCAGGGTTATTGTCTCATGAGCG
GATACATATTTGAATGTATTTAGAAAAATAAACAAATAGGGGTTCCGCGCACATTTCCCCGAAAAGTGCC
AC
